Addgene plasmid #19594: pCM1.60
Depositing lab: Geraldine Seydoux. Depositing organization: Johns Hopkins University and School of Medicine.
Backbone
  Vector backbone: PDONRP4P1R
  Backbone size w/o insert (bp): 2645
  Vector type: Worm Expression
Growth in bacteria
  Bacterial resistance: Kanamycin, 50 μg/mL
  Growth temperature: 37°C
  Growth strain: DH5alpha
  Growth instructions: DH5alpha
  Copy number: Unknown
Gene/Insert
  Gene/Insert name: daz-1 prom in PDONRP4P1R
  Species: C. elegans (nematode)
  Insert size (bp): 552
  Cloning method: Gateway Cloning; 5′ cloning site attP4 (destroyed during cloning); 3′ cloning site attP1R (destroyed during cloning)
  Sequencing primers: 5′ M13Forward
Terms and licenses: Academic/Nonprofit Terms; Industry Terms: Not Available to Industry
How to cite: pCM1.60 was a gift from Geraldine Seydoux (Addgene plasmid # 19594 ; http://n2t.net/addgene:19594 ; RRID:Addgene_19594)
