[The description below was written by a language model from this plasmid's Addgene catalogue record and pLannotate feature annotations shown in this document.]
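Description:
pCM1.60 is a Gateway entry clone built in the pDONR P4-P1R donor backbone, catalogued as a worm expression reagent. It carries a 552 bp fragment of the C. elegans daz-1 promoter, introduced by a BP recombination that consumed the attP4 and attP1R sites of the donor vector. In the annotated 3,195 nt depositor sequence, the insert lies between the recombination sites left by that reaction. The annotation software labels these as an attL1 fragment overlapping an attB4 core on the 5′ side and attR1 on the 3′ side, which corresponds to the attL4/attR1 arrangement expected for a first-position ("5′ element") MultiSite Gateway entry clone. The promoter itself is not annotated as a feature, but the gap between the flanking sites matches the recorded insert size.

The plasmid is propagated in E. coli through a high-copy ColE1/pUC-type origin and selected with kanamycin via an aminoglycoside phosphotransferase gene. Upstream of the cassette are rrnB T1 and T2 transcription terminators, which insulate the insert from read-through transcription in bacteria. A T7 promoter sits downstream of the attR1 site, and short lacI and lacZα fragments are backbone remnants with no evident function.

There is no coding sequence, reporter or 3′ UTR, so the plasmid is not an expression vector on its own. It is a modular promoter donor. In a multi-fragment LR reaction it would be combined with entry clones supplying an open reading frame and a 3′ element, plus a destination vector, to assemble transgenes driven by daz-1 regulatory sequence in C. elegans. The record does not state any specific downstream application.
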