Features (pLannotate 1.2.2; 10 found; start..end, strand, type, name):
    121..213     +  CDS            lacI (fragment): lac repressor; lacI; The lac repressor binds to the lac operator to inhibit transcription in E. coli. This inhibition can be relieved by adding lactose or isopropyl-β-D-thiogalactopyranoside (IPTG).
    268..295     -  terminator     rrnB T2 terminator: transcription terminator T2 from the E. coli rrnB gene
    427..470     +  terminator     rrnB T1 terminator: Escherichia coli rrnB; transcription terminator T1 from the E. coli rrnB gene
    517..553     -  CDS            lacZα (fragment): LacZα fragment of β-galactosidase; lacZ fragment
    592..677     +  protein_bind   attL1 (fragment): mutant version of attL; recombination site for the Gateway® LR reaction LR Clonase™
    668..688     +  protein_bind   attB4: mutant version of attB; core recombination site for the Gateway® BP reaction BP Clonase™
   1240..1364    +  protein_bind   attR1: mutant version of attR; recombination site for the Gateway® LR reaction LR Clonase™
   1437..1455    -  promoter       T7 promoter: promoter for bacteriophage T7 RNA polymerase
   1589..2398    +  CDS            KanR: aminoglycoside phosphotransferase; aph(3')-Ia; confers resistance to kanamycin in bacteria or G418 (Geneticin®) in eukaryotes
   2545..3133    +  rep_origin     ori: high-copy-number ColE1/pMB1/pBR322/pUC origin of replication
>Addgene plasmid #19594 | pCM1.60 | depositor full sequence | sequence record 9228 | Author sequence
CTTTCCTGCGTTATCCCCTGATTCTGTGGATAACCGTATTACCGCCTTTGAGTGAGCTGATACCGCTCGC
CGCAGCCGAACGACCGAGCGCAGCGAGTCAGTGAGCGAGGAAGCGGAAGAGCGCCCAATACGCAAACCGC
CTCTCCCCGCGCGTTGGCCGATTCATTAATGCAGCTGGCACGACAGGTTTCCCGACTGGAAAGCGGGCAG
TGAGCGCAACGCAATTAATACGCGTACCGCTAGCCAGGAAGAGTTTGTAGAAACGCAAAAAGGCCATCCG
TCAGGATGGCCTTCTGCTTAGTTTGATGCCTGGCAGTTTATGGCGGGCGTCCTGCCCGCCACCCTCCGGG
CCGTTGCTTCACAACGTTCAAATCCGCTCCCGGCGGATTTGTCCTACTCAGGAGAGCGTTCACCGACAAA
CAACAGATAAAACGAAAGGCCCAGTCTTCCGACTGAGCCTTTCGTTTTATTTGATGCCTGGCAGTTCCCT
ACTCTCGCGTTAACGCTAGCATGGATGTTTTCCCAGTCACGACGTTGTAAAACGACGGCCAGTCTTAAGC
TCGGGCCCGCGTTAACGCTACCATGGAGCTCCAAATAATGATTTTATTTTGACTGATAGTGACCTGTTCG
TTGCAACAAATTGATAAGCAATGCTTTTTTATAATGCCAACTTTGTATAGAAAAGTTGTACTGAAAAGAA
TAGTTGTTTTTAATTTTCATTTTCCCTCTGAAATTGTGCTTTACATACAAATTTTAATTTCTAATAACAT
GTTCTTGTATCTATTTTTGTGAAATTTTATTTCGTTTCTTGTTTTTTTTTCTGGTTTTTGTCAACTCCCC
CTGCAGTGAAATTTATCGAAACAATAAATATTTTCATGAGATTAAATTGTCTTTCTGAAACACAATAATT
AAAAGCTTTTTGAAAAAAGACAGTTAGAAAATATTGAAATTGTATTTTGAATTGGCGCGTGCAGTACGGT
AGCTGATGTTGACCTGCACATCTAACTTCGCTTTGATTTAATTTTAATTATTAACCTTTTCTTTCCACCT
TTATTTTCAAGAAATAAGTGTTCTAAAAATTGCTTTGAACAAATAATTTAGTTTTAATGGTTAGAATTTC
GAAAATCTTAAATTGTTGTTCATTTAAATGTATTTTTTAAAAATTATCCCAATTTGAGCATTTTTTAATA
AATATTCATTTTTTTAGGTTCTTGGAATCAAAGCGAACGGGTTATGATGACAAGTTTGTACAAAAAAGTT
GAACGAGAAACGTAAAATGATATAAATATCAATATATTAAATTAGATTTTGCATAAAAAACAGACTACAT
AATACTGTAAAACACAACATATGCAGTCACTATGAATCAACTACTTAGATGGTATTAGTGACCTGTAGAA
TTCGAGCTCTAGAGCTGCAGGGCGGCCGCGATATCCCCTATAGTGAGTCGTATTACATGGTCATAGCTGT
TTCCTGGCAGCTCTGGCCCGTGTCTCAAAATCTCTGATGTTACATTGCACAAGATAAAAATATATCATCA
TGAACAATAAAACTGTCTGCTTACATAAACAGTAATACAAGGGGTGTTATGAGCCATATTCAACGGGAAA
CGTCGAGGCCGCGATTAAATTCCAACATGGATGCTGATTTATATGGGTATAAATGGGCTCGCGATAATGT
CGGGCAATCAGGTGCGACAATCTATCGCTTGTATGGGAAGCCCGATGCGCCAGAGTTGTTTCTGAAACAT
GGCAAAGGTAGCGTTGCCAATGATGTTACAGATGAGATGGTCAGACTAAACTGGCTGACGGAATTTATGC
CTCTTCCGACCATCAAGCATTTTATCCGTACTCCTGATGATGCATGGTTACTCACCACTGCGATCCCCGG
AAAAACAGCATTCCAGGTATTAGAAGAATATCCTGATTCAGGTGAAAATATTGTTGATGCGCTGGCAGTG
TTCCTGCGCCGGTTGCATTCGATTCCTGTTTGTAATTGTCCTTTTAACAGCGATCGCGTATTTCGTCTCG
CTCAGGCGCAATCACGAATGAATAACGGTTTGGTTGATGCGAGTGATTTTGATGACGAGCGTAATGGCTG
GCCTGTTGAACAAGTCTGGAAAGAAATGCATAAACTTTTGCCATTCTCACCGGATTCAGTCGTCACTCAT
GGTGATTTCTCACTTGATAACCTTATTTTTGACGAGGGGAAATTAATAGGTTGTATTGATGTTGGACGAG
TCGGAATCGCAGACCGATACCAGGATCTTGCCATCCTATGGAACTGCCTCGGTGAGTTTTCTCCTTCATT
ACAGAAACGGCTTTTTCAAAAATATGGTATTGATAATCCTGATATGAATAAATTGCAGTTTCATTTGATG
CTCGATGAGTTTTTCTAATCAGAATTGGTTAATTGGTTGTAACACTGGCAGAGCATTACGCTGACTTGAC
GGGACGGCGCAAGCTCATGACCAAAATCCCTTAACGTGAGTTACGCGTCGTTCCACTGAGCGTCAGACCC
CGTAGAAAAGATCAAAGGATCTTCTTGAGATCCTTTTTTTCTGCGCGTAATCTGCTGCTTGCAAACAAAA
AAACCACCGCTACCAGCGGTGGTTTGTTTGCCGGATCAAGAGCTACCAACTCTTTTTCCGAAGGTAACTG
GCTTCAGCAGAGCGCAGATACCAAATACTGTCCTTCTAGTGTAGCCGTAGTTAGGCCACCACTTCAAGAA
CTCTGTAGCACCGCCTACATACCTCGCTCTGCTAATCCTGTTACCAGTGGCTGCTGCCAGTGGCGATAAG
TCGTGTCTTACCGGGTTGGACTCAAGACGATAGTTACCGGATAAGGCGCAGCGGTCGGGCTGAACGGGGG
GTTCGTGCACACAGCCCAGCTTGGAGCGAACGACCTACACCGAACTGAGATACCTACAGCGTGAGCATTG
AGAAAGCGCCACGCTTCCCGAAGGGAGAAAGGCGGACAGGTATCCGGTAAGCGGCAGGGTCGGAACAGGA
GAGCGCACGAGGGAGCTTCCAGGGGGAAACGCCTGGTATCTTTATAGTCCTGTCGGGTTTCGCCACCTCT
GACTTGAGCGTCGATTTTTGTGATGCTCGTCAGGGGGGCGGAGCCTATGGAAAAACGCCAGCAACGCGGC
CTTTTTACGGTTCCTGGCCTTTTGCTGGCCTTTTGCTCACATGTT
