>Addgene plasmid #19594 | pCM1.60 | addgene partial sequence | sequence record 25342 | 19594 with pDONR201F (TCGCGTTAACGCTAGCATGGATCTC)
NNNNNNNNNNTTTTNNCTGANAGTGANCTGTTCGTTGCAACAAATTGATAAGCAATGCTTTTTTATAATG
CCAACTTTGTATAGAAAAGTTGTACTGAAAAGAATAGTTGTTTTTAATTTTCATTTTCCCTCTGAAATTG
TGCTTTACATACAAATTTTAATTTCTAATAACATGTTCTTGTATCTATTTTTGTGAAATTTTATTTCGTT
TCTTGTTTTTTTTTCTGGTTTTTGTCAACTCCCCCTGCAGTGAAATTTATCGAAACAATAAATATTTTCA
TGAGATTAAATTGTCTTTCTGAAACACAATAATTAAAAGCTTTTTGAAAAAAGACAGTTAGAAAATATTG
AAATTGTATTTTGAATTGGCGCGTGCAGTACGGTAGCTGATGTTGACCTGCACATCTAACTTCGCTTTGA
TTTAATTTTAATTATTAACCTTTTCTTTCCACCTTTATTTTCAAGAAATAAGTGTTCTAAAAATTGCTTT
GAACAAATAATTTAGTTTTAATGGTTAGAATTTCGAAAATCTTAAATTGTTGTTCATTTAAATGTATTTT
TTAAAAATTATCCCAATTTGAGCATTTTTTAATAAATATTCATTTTTTTAGGTTCTTGGAATCAAAGCGA
ACGGGTTATGATGACAAGTTTGTACAAAAAAGTTGAACGAGNNNGTAAAATGATATAAATATCAATATAT
TAAATTAGATTTTGCATAAAAAACAGACTACATAATACTGTAAAACACAACATATGCAGTCACTATGAAC
CNACTACTT
